>Addgene plasmid #154830 | pJ607-CMV-GFP-2A-Cas9 | addgene full sequence | sequence record 306195 | Addgene NGS Result
CTCATGACCAAAATCCCTTAACGTGAGTTACGCGCGCGTCGTTCCACTGAGCGTCAGACCCCGTAGAAAA
GATCAAAGGATCTTCTTGAGATCCTTTTTTTCTGCGCGTAATCTGCTGCTTGCAAACAAAAAAACCACCG
CTACCAGCGGTGGTTTGTTTGCCGGATCAAGAGCTACCAACTCTTTTTCCGAAGGTAACTGGCTTCAGCA
GAGCGCAGATACCAAATACTGTTCTTCTAGTGTAGCCGTAGTTAGCCCACCACTTCAAGAACTCTGTAGC
ACCGCCTACATACCTCGCTCTGCTAATCCTGTTACCAGTGGCTGCTGCCAGTGGCGATAAGTCGTGTCTT
ACCGGGTTGGACTCAAGACGATAGTTACCGGATAAGGCGCAGCGGTCGGGCTGAACGGGGGGTTCGTGCA
CACAGCCCAGCTTGGAGCGAACGACCTACACCGAACTGAGATACCTACAGCGTGAGCTATGAGAAAGCGC
CACGCTTCCCGAAGGGAGAAAGGCGGACAGGTATCCGGTAAGCGGCAGGGTCGGAACAGGAGAGCGCACG
AGGGAGCTTCCAGGGGGAAACGCCTGGTATCTTTATAGTCCTGTCGGGTTTCGCCACCTCTGACTTGAGC
GTCGATTTTTGTGATGCTCGTCAGGGGGGCGGAGCCTATGGAAAAACGCCAGCAACGCGGCCTTTTTACG
GTTCCTGGCCTTTTGCTGGCCTTTTGCTCACATGTTCTTTCCTGCGTTATCCCCTGATTCTGTGGATAAC
CGTATTACCGCCTTTGAGTGAGCTGATACCGCTCGCCGCAGCCGAACGACCGAGCGCAGCGAGTCAGTGA
GCGAGGAAGCGGAAGGCGAGAGTAGGGAACTGCCAGGCATCAAACTAAGCAGAAGGCCCCTGACGGATGG
CCTTTTTGCGTTTCTACAAACTCTTTCTGTGTTGTAAAACGACGGCCAGTCTTAAGCTCGGGCCCCCTGG
GCGGTTCTGATAACGAGTAATCGTTAATCCGCAAATAACGTAAAAACCCGCTTCGGCGGGTTTTTTTATG
GGGGGAGTTTAGGGAAAGAGCATTTGTCAGAATATTTAAGGGCGCCTGTCACTTTGCTTGATATATGAGA
ATTATTTAACCTTATAAATGAGAAAAAAGCAACGCACTTTAAATAAGATACGTTGCTTTTTCGATTGATG
AACACCTATAATTAAACTATTCATCTATTATTTATGATTTTTTGTATATACAATATTTCTAGTTTGTTAA
AGAGAATTAAGAAAATAAATCTCGAAAATAATAAAGGGAAAATCAGTTTTTGATATCAAAATTATACATG
TCAACGATAATACAAAATATAATACAAACTATAAGATGTTATCAGTATTTATTATCATTTAGAATAAATT
TTGTGTCGCCCTTAATTGTGAGCGGATAACAATTACGAGCTTCATGCACAGTGGCGTTGACATTGATTAT
TGACTAGTTATTAATAGTAATCAATTACGGGGTCATTAGTTCATAGCCCATATATGGAGTTCCGCGTTAC
ATAACTTACGGTAAATGGCCCGCCTGGCTGACCGCCCAACGACCCCCGCCCATTGACGTCAATAATGACG
TATGTTCCCATAGTAACGCCAATAGGGACTTTCCATTGACGTCAATGGGTGGAGTATTTACGGTAAACTG
CCCACTTGGCAGTACATCAAGTGTATCATATGCCAAGTACGCCCCCTATTGACGTCAATGACGGTAAATG
GCCCGCCTGGCATTATGCCCAGTACATGACCTTATGGGACTTTCCTACTTGGCAGTACATCTACGTATTA
GTCATCGCTATTACCATGGTGATGCGGTTTTGGCAGTACATCAATGGGCGTGGATAGCGGTTTGACTCAC
GGGGATTTCCAAGTCTCCACCCCATTGACGTCAATGGGAGTTTGTTTTGGCACCAAAATCAACGGGACTT
TCCAAAATGTCGTAACAACTCCGCCCCATTGACGCAAATGGGCGGTAGGCGTGTACGGTGGGAGGTCTAT
ATAAGCAGAGCTCTCTGGCTAACTAGAGAACCCACTGCTTACTGGCTTATCGAAATTAATACGACTCACT
ATAGGGGAAGCTGGCTAGCGCCGCCACCATGCATGTGAGCAAGGGCGAGGAGCTGTTCACCGGGGTGGTG
CCCATCCTGGTCGAGCTGGACGGCGACGTAAACGGCCACAAGTTCAGCGTGTCCGGCGAGGGCGAGGGCG
ATGCCACCTACGGCAAGCTGACCCTGAAGTTCATCTGCACCACCGGCAAGCTGCCCGTGCCCTGGCCCAC
CCTCGTGACCACCCTGACCTACGGCGTGCAGTGCTTCAGCCGCTACCCCGACCACATGAAGCAGCACGAC
TTCTTCAAGTCCGCCATGCCCGAAGGCTACGTCCAGGAGCGCACCATCTTCTTCAAGGACGACGGCAACT
ACAAGACCCGCGCCGAGGTGAAGTTCGAGGGCGACACCCTGGTGAACCGCATCGAGCTGAAGGGCATCGA
CTTCAAGGAGGACGGCAACATCCTGGGGCACAAGCTGGAGTACAACTACAACAGCCACAACGTCTATATC
ATGGCCGACAAGCAGAAGAACGGCATCAAGGTGAACTTCAAGATCCGCCACAACATCGAGGACGGCAGCG
TGCAGCTCGCCGACCACTACCAGCAGAACACCCCCATCGGCGACGGCCCCGTGCTGCTGCCCGACAACCA
CTACCTGAGCACCCAGTCCAAGCTGAGCAAAGACCCCAACGAGAAGCGCGATCACATGGTCCTGCTGGAG
TTCGTGACCGCCGCCGGGATCACTCTCGGCATGGACGAGCTGTACAAGCCTAGGGGCAGTGGAGAGGGCA
GAGGAAGTCTGCTAACATGCGGTGACGTCGAGGAGAATCCTGGCCCACGATCGAGAAGCATGGACAAGAA
ATACTCCATCGGCCTTGATATCGGGACCAACAGCGTGGGTTGGGCCGTGATCACTGACGAATACAAAGTG
CCATCGAAAAAGTTTAAGGTGCTGGGCAATACTGACAGACATAGCATCAAGAAAAACCTGATTGGAGCCC
TCCTGTTCGACTCCGGGGAAACCGCCGAAGCCACTCGCCTGAAACGGACCGCACGCCGGAGGTACACTCG
CCGGAAGAATAGAATCTGCTACCTTCAAGAGATCTTTAGCAACGAGATGGCCAAAGTGGACGATTCGTTC
TTCCACCGGCTGGAGGAGTCATTCCTGGTCGAAGAGGACAAAAAGCATGAGAGACATCCGATCTTCGGTA
ACATTGTGGATGAGGTCGCCTACCACGAGAAGTACCCCACTATCTACCATTTGCGCAAGAAGTTGGTCGA
CTCGACTGATAAGGCCGACCTCAGACTCATCTACCTCGCTTTGGCACACATGATCAAGTTTAGGGGTCAC
TTCCTGATTGAAGGGGATCTGAACCCAGACAACTCGGATGTGGATAAACTGTTTATCCAGCTGGTCCAGA
CTTACAATCAGCTCTTTGAGGAGAACCCGATCAATGCCTCCGGCGTGGATGCTAAGGCAATCCTGTCCGC
ACGCTTGTCAAAGAGCCGGCGGCTCGAAAATCTGATCGCACAGCTTCCGGGAGAAAAGAAAAACGGACTG
TTTGGAAACCTTATCGCCCTCTCGCTGGGACTCACTCCTAACTTCAAATCCAATTTTGATTTGGCCGAGG
ATGCCAAGCTGCAGCTGTCGAAGGACACCTACGACGATGACCTCGACAATCTTCTGGCCCAGATCGGGGA
CCAGTACGCCGATCTGTTCCTCGCGGCCAAAAACCTGTCAGACGCAATCTTGCTGAGCGATATCTTGAGG
GTCAATACCGAAATCACTAAGGCTCCATTGTCAGCATCGATGATCAAGAGGTACGATGAACACCATCAGG
ACCTGACCCTGCTCAAGGCACTGGTGCGGCAGCAACTGCCGGAAAAGTACAAGGAGATCTTCTTCGATCA
AAGCAAGAATGGGTACGCAGGGTACATCGATGGTGGAGCATCACAAGAAGAGTTCTACAAATTCATCAAG
CCCATCCTTGAAAAGATGGACGGGACGGAAGAACTGCTGGTGAAGCTGAATCGGGAAGATCTGCTGCGGA
AGCAGCGCACCTTCGACAATGGTTCCATCCCACACCAAATCCATCTCGGCGAACTGCACGCGATCCTTCG
CCGGCAGGAAGATTTCTACCCGTTCTTGAAGGATAACAGAGAAAAGATCGAGAAAATCCTGACCTTTAGA
ATCCCGTACTACGTGGGCCCGTTGGCTCGCGGAAACTCAAGATTCGCCTGGATGACTAGAAAATCCGAAG
AAACGATTACCCCGTGGAACTTTGAAGAGGTCGTCGACAAGGGAGCCTCGGCACAGTCGTTCATCGAACG
GATGACCAATTTCGACAAGAACCTCCCCAACGAAAAGGTGCTCCCGAAACACTCGCTGCTGTATGAGTAC
TTCACGGTCTACAACGAGCTGACCAAGGTGAAGTACGTGACCGAAGGAATGCGGAAGCCCGCTTTTCTGT
CCGGTGAACAGAAAAAGGCCATCGTGGACCTCCTCTTCAAGACTAACAGAAAGGTGACCGTGAAACAGCT
TAAAGAGGACTACTTCAAGAAGATCGAGTGTTTTGACTCCGTGGAAATCTCGGGAGTGGAGGATAGGTTT
AACGCTTCGCTGGGGACCTACCATGACCTTCTCAAGATCATCAAGGATAAGGATTTCCTGGACAACGAAG
AAAACGAGGACATCCTTGAGGACATCGTGTTGACCTTGACCCTGTTTGAGGATCGGGAAATGATCGAGGA
GAGACTGAAAACTTACGCGCATCTTTTCGACGACAAAGTGATGAAGCAGCTGAAAAGAAGAAGATACACT
GGCTGGGGACGGCTGTCGAGGAAACTGATTAACGGAATTAGGGATAAACAAAGCGGAAAGACTATCCTCG
ATTTTCTCAAGTCGGACGGCTTCGCCAATCGGAACTTTATGCAGCTCATCCACGACGATAGCCTGACCTT
CAAGGAAGATATCCAAAAAGCCCAAGTGTCCGGCCAGGGAGATAGCTTGCACGAGCACATTGCTAACCTG
GCCGGTTCACCAGCCATTAAGAAGGGAATCCTCCAAACCGTGAAGGTGGTCGACGAACTCGTCAAGGTGA
TGGGCCGCCATAAGCCAGAGAACATCGTGATCGAGATGGCTCGCGAAAATCAGACTACTCAGAAGGGTCA
AAAGAACTCCCGCGAGCGCATGAAGCGCATCGAAGAAGGAATTAAGGAGCTGGGCTCACAAATCCTCAAA
GAACATCCTGTCGAGAACACCCAACTTCAGAACGAGAAACTGTACCTCTACTATCTCCAAAATGGCCGGG
ACATGTACGTCGATCAGGAATTGGATATCAACCGCCTCTCAGACTACGACGTGGATCATATCGTGCCGCA
GTCGTTTCTCAAAGATGATAGCATCGACAACAAGGTCCTGACGAGGTCGGATAAGAACCGCGGGAAATCC
GACAATGTGCCTTCGGAAGAGGTGGTGAAAAAGATGAAGAACTACTGGAGGCAATTGCTTAATGCCAAAC
TGATCACCCAGCGCAAATTCGACAACCTTACTAAGGCCGAGCGCGGAGGACTGTCCGAACTCGATAAGGC
GGGGTTCATCAAAAGACAATTGGTCGAAACTCGGCAAATTACCAAGCATGTCGCTCAGATCCTCGACTCG
CGCATGAACACTAAGTATGATGAGAACGACAAGCTCATTCGCGAAGTGAAAGTGATTACCCTCAAATCAA
AGCTGGTGTCGGACTTCAGAAAAGACTTTCAATTCTACAAGGTGCGGGAGATTAACAACTACCACCACGC
GCACGACGCCTACCTCAATGCAGTGGTGGGAACCGCCCTCATCAAGAAGTATCCAAAGCTCGAAAGCGAG
TTCGTGTACGGGGACTATAAAGTGTACGATGTGCGGAAAATGATCGCAAAGAGCGAGCAAGAGATCGGCA
AAGCAACGGCCAAATACTTCTTCTACAGCAACATTATGAACTTTTTCAAGACCGAGATTACCCTGGCGAA
CGGAGAAATCCGGAAGCGGCCTTTGATCGAAACGAATGGGGAAACTGGAGAAATCGTGTGGGACAAGGGC
AGAGACTTTGCGACCGTGAGAAAGGTGCTGTCCATGCCACAAGTCAACATCGTGAAGAAAACTGAAGTGC
AGACTGGAGGATTTTCCAAGGAGTCAATCCTTCCGAAGCGCAACAGCGACAAGCTGATCGCCAGGAAGAA
GGATTGGGACCCCAAGAAGTACGGTGGTTTTGATTCACCTACTGTCGCTTACAGCGTGCTGGTGGTGGCC
AAGGTGGAAAAGGGGAAGTCAAAGAAATTGAAGTCGGTGAAGGAATTGCTGGGGATTACTATCATGGAGA
GGAGCAGCTTCGAAAAGAATCCCATCGACTTCTTGGAGGCCAAGGGATACAAAGAGGTGAAGAAAGACCT
GATCATTAAGCTGCCGAAGTACTCCTTGTTCGAACTGGAAAACGGCAGAAAGCGGATGCTGGCCTCCGCC
GGAGAGCTGCAGAAGGGTAACGAGCTGGCTCTGCCCAGCAAATACGTGAATTTCCTCTACCTGGCCTCCC
ATTACGAGAAGCTCAAGGGAAGCCCGGAGGATAATGAGCAAAAACAACTGTTCGTCGAGCAGCACAAGCA
CTACCTCGACGAGATCATCGAACAAATCTCCGAGTTCTCGAAGCGGGTGATTCTGGCCGACGCAAACCTT
GATAAAGTCCTCAGCGCCTACAACAAGCACCGCGACAAACCGATCAGAGAACAAGCTGAGAACATCATCC
ACCTGTTCACGCTGACTAACTTGGGAGCGCCTGCCGCCTTCAAGTACTTCGACACCACTATCGATCGGAA
ACGGTACACTTCCACTAAGGAAGTGCTGGACGCAACCCTGATCCATCAGTCCATCACCGGACTTTATGAG
ACTCGGATCGATCTCAGCCAGCTTGGCGGTGATTCAAGAGCTGACCCGAAGAAGAAGCGCAAGGTCTAGA
AAATCAGCCTCGACTGTGCCTTCTAGTTGCCAGCCATCTGTTGTTTGCCCCTCCCCCGTGCCTTCCTTGA
CCCTGGAAGGTGCCACTCCCACTGTCCTTTCCTAATAAAATGAGGAAATTGCATCACAACACTCAACCCT
ATCTCGGTCTATTCTTTTGATTTATAAGGGATTTTGCCGATTTCGGCCTATTGGTTAAAAAATGAGCTGA
TTTAACAAAAATTTAACGCGAATTAATTCTGTGGAATGTGTGTCAGTTAGGGTGTGGAAAGTCCCCAGGC
TCCCCAGCAGGCAGAAGTATGCAAAGCATGCATCTCAATTAGTCAGCAACCAGGTGTGGAAAGTCCCCAG
GCTCCCCAGCAGGCAGAAGTATGCAAAGCATGCATCTCAATTAGTCAGCAACCATAGTCCCGCCCCTAAC
TCCGCCCATCCCGCCCCTAACTCCGCCCAGTTCCGCCCATTCTCCGCCCCATGGCTGACTAATTTTTTTT
ATTTATGCAGAGGCCGAGGCCGCCTCTGCCTCTGAGCTATTCCAGAAGTAGTGAGGAGGCTTTTTTGGAG
GCCTAGGCTTTTGCAAAAAGCTCCCGGGAGCTTGTATATCCATTTTCGGATCTGATCAGCACGTGATGAA
AAAGCCTGAACTCACCGCGACGTCTGTCGAGAAGTTTCTGATCGAAAAGTTCGACAGCGTCTCCGACCTG
ATGCAGCTCTCGGAGGGCGAAGAATCTCGTGCTTTCAGCTTCGATGTAGGAGGGCGTGGATATGTCCTGC
GGGTAAATAGCTGCGCCGATGGTTTCTACAAAGATCGTTATGTTTATCGGCACTTTGCATCGGCCGCGCT
CCCGATTCCGGAAGTGCTTGACATTGGGGAATTCAGCGAGAGCCTGACCTATTGCATCTCCCGCCGTGCA
CAGGGTGTCACGTTGCAAGACCTGCCTGAAACCGAACTGCCCGCTGTTCTGCAGCCGGTCGCGGAGGCCA
TGGATGCGATCGCTGCGGCCGATCTTAGCCAGACGAGCGGGTTCGGCCCATTCGGACCGCAAGGAATCGG
TCAATACACTACATGGCGTGATTTCATATGCGCGATTGCTGATCCCCATGTGTATCACTGGCAAACTGTG
ATGGACGACACCGTCAGTGCGTCCGTCGCGCAGGCTCTCGATGAGCTGATGCTTTGGGCCGAGGACTGCC
CCGAAGTCCGGCACCTCGTGCACGCGGATTTCGGCTCCAACAATGTCCTGACGGACAATGGCCGCATAAC
AGCGGTCATTGACTGGAGCGAGGCGATGTTCGGGGATTCCCAATACGAGGTCGCCAACATCTTCTTCTGG
AGGCCGTGGTTGGCTTGTATGGAGCAGCAGACGCGCTACTTCGAGCGGAGGCATCCGGAGCTTGCAGGAT
CGCCGCGGCTCCGGGCGTATATGCTCCGCATTGGTCTTGACCAACTCTATCAGAGCTTGGTTGACGGCAA
TTTCGATGATGCAGCTTGGGCGCAGGGTCGATGCGACGCAATCGTCCGATCCGGAGCCGGGACTGTCGGG
CGTACACAAATCGCCCGCAGAAGCGCGGCCGTCTGGACCGATGGCTGTGTAGAAGTACTCGCCGATAGTG
GAAACCGACGCCCCAGCACTCGTCCGAGGGCAAAGGAATAGCACGTGCTACGAGATTTCGATTCCACCGC
CGCCTTCTATGAAAGGTTGGGCTTCGGAATCGTTTTCCGGGACGCCGGCTGGATGATCCTCCAGCGCGGG
GATCTCATGCTGGAGTTCTTCGCCCACCCCAACTTGTTTATTGCAGCTTATAATGGTTACAAATAAAGCA
ATAGCATCACAAATTTCACAAATAAAGCATTTTTTTCACTGCATTCTAGTTGTGGTTTGTCCAAACTCAT
CAATGTATCTTATCATGTCTGTATACCGTCGACCTCTAGCTAGAGCTTGGCGTAATCATGGTCATTACCA
ATGCTTAATCAGTGAGGCACCTATCTCAGCGATCTGTCTATTTCGTTCATCCATAGTTGCCTGACTCCCC
GTCGTGTAGATAACTACGATACGGGAGGGCTTACCATCTGGCCCCAGCGCTGCGATGATACCGCGAGAAC
CACGCTCACCGGCTCCGGATTTATCAGCAATAAACCAGCCAGCCGGAAGGGCCGAGCGCAGAAGTGGTCC
TGCAACTTTATCCGCCTCCATCCAGTCTATTAATTGTTGCCGGGAAGCTAGAGTAAGTAGTTCGCCAGTT
AATAGTTTGCGCAACGTTGTTGCCATCGCTACAGGCATCGTGGTGTCACGCTCGTCGTTTGGTATGGCTT
CATTCAGCTCCGGTTCCCAACGATCAAGGCGAGTTACATGATCCCCCATGTTGTGCAAAAAAGCGGTTAG
CTCCTTCGGTCCTCCGATCGTTGTCAGAAGTAAGTTGGCCGCAGTGTTATCACTCATGGTTATGGCAGCA
CTGCATAATTCTCTTACTGTCATGCCATCCGTAAGATGCTTTTCTGTGACTGGTGAGTACTCAACCAAGT
CATTCTGAGAATAGTGTATGCGGCGACCGAGTTGCTCTTGCCCGGCGTCAATACGGGATAATACCGCGCC
ACATAGCAGAACTTTAAAAGTGCTCATCATTGGAAAACGTTCTTCGGGGCGAAAACTCTCAAGGATCTTA
CCGCTGTTGAGATCCAGTTCGATGTAACCCACTCGTGCACCCAACTGATCTTCAGCATCTTTTACTTTCA
CCAGCGTTTCTGGGTGAGCAAAAACAGGAAGGCAAAATGCCGCAAAAAAGGGAATAAGGGCGACACGGAA
ATGTTGAATACTCATATTCTTCCTTTTTCAATATTATTGAAGCATTTATCAGGGTTATTGTCTCATGAGC
GGATACATATTTGAATGTATTTAGAAAAATAAACAAATAGGGGTCAGTGTTACAACCAATTAACCAATTC
TGAACATTATCGCGAGCCCATTTATACCTGAATATGGCTCATAACACCCCTTG
Features (pLannotate 1.2.2; 19 found; start..end, strand, type, name):
     86..674     +  rep_origin     ori: high-copy-number ColE1/pMB1/pBR322/pUC origin of replication
    899..916     +  terminator     rrnB T2 terminator (fragment): transcription terminator T2 from the E. coli rrnB gene
    941..960     -  CDS            lacZα (fragment): LacZα fragment of β-galactosidase; lacZ fragment
   1416..1432    +  protein_bind   lac operator: The lac repressor binds to the lac operator to inhibit transcription in E. coli. This inhibition can be relieved by adding lactose or isopropyl-β-D-thiogalactopyranoside (IPTG). lac repressor encoded by lacI
   1459..1838    +  enhancer       CMV enhancer: human cytomegalovirus immediate early enhancer
   1839..2042    +  promoter       CMV promoter: human cytomegalovirus (CMV) immediate early promoter
   2038..2071    +  LTR            5' LTR (truncated) (fragment): truncated 5' long terminal repeat (LTR) from HIV-1
   2087..2105    +  promoter       T7 promoter: promoter for bacteriophage T7 RNA polymerase
   2135..2848    +  CDS            mEGFP: mEGFP is a basic (constitutively fluorescent) green fluorescent protein published in 2002, derived from Aequorea victoria. It has moderate acid sensitivity.
   2930..7033    +  CDS            cas9: CAS9_STRP1 - Also known as csn1 From Streptococcus pyogenes serotype M1.
   7084..7195    +  polyA_signal   bGH poly(A) signal: bovine growth hormone polyadenylation signal
   7196..7304    +  rep_origin     f1 ori (fragment): f1 bacteriophage origin of replication; arrow indicates direction of (+) strand synthesis
   7318..7647    +  promoter       SV40 promoter: SV40 enhancer and early promoter
   7696..8721    +  CDS            HygR: aminoglycoside phosphotransferase from E. coli; aph(4)-Ia; confers resistance to hygromycin
   8731..8856    +  CDS            ble (fragment): BLE_KLEPN - Experimental evidence at protein level: Swiss-Prot protein existence level 1. Binding protein with a strong affinity to the bleomycin family of antibiotics. Binds to CL990; an antimitotic-antibiotic compound. From Klebsiella pneumoniae.
   8851..8972    +  polyA_signal   SV40 poly(A) signal: SV40 polyadenylation signal
   9025..9885    -  CDS            AmpR: β-lactamase; bla; confers resistance to ampicillin, carbenicillin, and related antibiotics
   9888..9984    -  promoter       AmpR promoter (fragment): bla
  10014..10038   -  CDS            KanR (fragment): aminoglycoside phosphotransferase; aph(3')-Ia; confers resistance to kanamycin
