[The description below was written by a language model from this plasmid's Addgene catalogue record and pLannotate feature annotations shown in this document.]
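Description:
pJ607-CMV-GFP-2A-Cas9 is a mammalian expression and CRISPR plasmid built on the DNA2.0 pJ607 backbone, which was amplified and assembled with its inserts by USER cloning. The sequenced record is about 10 kb. In E. coli it replicates from a high-copy ColE1/pUC-type origin and is selected with ampicillin through a β-lactamase gene under its own promoter. For selection in mammalian cells it carries a hygromycin phosphotransferase cassette driven by the SV40 enhancer/early promoter and terminated by an SV40 polyadenylation signal. The annotation also picks up short fragments (f1 ori, lacZα, lac operator, rrnB T2 terminator, a truncated HIV-1 LTR piece, ble and KanR remnants) that appear to be non-functional leftovers of vector construction or spurious short matches.

The main payload is a single open reading frame transcribed from the human CMV immediate-early enhancer and promoter and ended by a bGH poly(A) signal. It encodes an EGFP-type green fluorescent protein followed by a 2A element and Streptococcus pyogenes Cas9, codon-optimized for Chinese hamster (Cricetulus griseus). The 2A sequence itself is not annotated in the feature table, but a short gap between the GFP and Cas9 coding regions is consistent with it. Ribosome skipping at a 2A peptide normally yields GFP and Cas9 as separate proteins from one transcript, so fluorescence reports Cas9 expression. A T7 promoter lies just upstream of the coding region. No guide RNA cassette is annotated, so the sgRNA must be supplied separately.

According to the depositor, the plasmid is used for genome editing of CHO cells, including knockouts with fluorescent enrichment of transfected cells and CRISPR/Cas9-mediated targeted gene integration.
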