Addgene plasmid #154830: pJ607-CMV-GFP-2A-Cas9
Purpose: GFP-2A-Cas9 (CHO codon-optimized)
Depositing lab: Lise Marie Grav. Depositing organization: Danmarks Tekniske Universitet. Publication: Multi-copy targeted integration for accelerated development of high-producing CHO cells. Sergeeva D, Lee GM, Nielsen LK, Grav LM. ACS Synth Biol. 2020 Aug 24. doi: 10.1021/acssynbio.0c00322. PubMed 32835482.
Backbone
  Vector backbone: pJ607
  Backbone manufacturer: DNA2.0
  Backbone size w/o insert (bp): 2541
  Modifications to backbone: Amplified for USER cloning
  Vector type: Mammalian Expression, CRISPR
  Selectable markers: Hygromycin
Growth in bacteria
  Bacterial resistance: Ampicillin, 100 μg/mL
  Growth temperature: 37°C
  Growth strain: DH5alpha
  Copy number: Unknown
Gene/Insert 1
  Gene/Insert name: GFP-2A-Cas9
  Insert size (bp): 4941
  Mutation: Codon-optimized (Cricetulus griseus)
  Promoter: CMV
  Cloning method: Unknown
  Sequencing primers: 5′ unknown
Gene/Insert 2
  Gene/Insert name: HygR
  Insert size (bp): 1026
  Promoter: SV40 promoter
  Cloning method: Unknown
  Sequencing primers: 5′ unknown
Terms and licenses: Academic/Nonprofit Terms; Industry Terms: Not Available to Industry
Depositor comments: This plasmid contains a codon-optimized Cas9 fused to eGFP for genome editing of Chinese hamster ovary (CHO) cells. The plasmid was initially described in: Grav LM et al. 2015 "One-step generation of triple knockout CHO cell lines using CRISPR/Cas9 and fluorescent enrichment" DOI: 10.1002/biot.201500027 A protocol describing the use of the plasmid for CRISPR/Cas9-mediated knockout in CHO cells: Grav LM et al. 2017 "Application of CRISPR/Cas9 Genome Editing to Improve Recombinant Protein Production in CHO Cells" DOI: 10.1007/978-1-4939-6972-2_7 A protocol describing the use of the plasmid for CRISPR/Cas9-mediated targeted integration in CHO cells: Sergeeva D et al. 2019 "CRISPR/Cas9 as a Genome Editing Tool for Targeted Gene Integration in CHO Cells". DOI: 10.1007/978-1-4939-9170-9_13 The plasmid was assembled by USER cloning.
How to cite: pJ607-CMV-GFP-2A-Cas9 was a gift from Lise Marie Grav (Addgene plasmid # 154830 ; http://n2t.net/addgene:154830 ; RRID:Addgene_154830)
